>Addgene plasmid #217307 | pLSPR22 | addgene full sequence | sequence record 443446 | Addgene NGS Result
CGCGCCCTGTAGCGGCAAGATCTGCCCATAGACTTCAAATCATGGAATTGGACGTTTATCTTCTTGCTTT
GGATATCCACCCTATCGTACAATCTTGGCACTTTGGATCATACGAGGCACTTTGCGGACTAGGGAATGGT
TATCATCAATTTCTTGGACCTCTCCATGACACCTGGCATCGTCGAGCTACCACAGCCCCCTGAATTCTTA
AAGGCGAACCCCCCTTCCTAGGAACCTTGAGCGCTGGACTGGATGGCACTCTGAGACCGCCTATGCTTAA
GGACGCGAGCTTACCCTTCCATTGATGGAAGTCGATCATTTATGATAATAGAACACGGCGGAACTTGACT
TTACAGGCCAAGGGAAGCAACAGGAGAAGAAGCTAAGGTTATAACAGGCTCAGCATATTTGTATATACGG
TGCCATTCAACGCTGAACACTTTGTACTCACGGTCTGCCCGTTGAATAACACCATCTGCTGATGATCATC
CCAATTTGTGAGTCTTATTTGCCATTGATCCTGGTGTATAACCGATACTGAAGCCCTTTAGGTCTGATCA
GTTATAGACGTGGTATATTCATTCTTCCTAGATTAGCTATGCCGAAAGAGATGGATACCTTGATGTGACT
GGAATGCCATGAAGCAGGAGATTGTAGCAGCTCAAATTGGAGAAGGATGTTGCAACCGTCGGCCGTGAAG
GTCTTGTCATATCTTTGTCTGCCTGGGAGAATATGTACAAGTGCCCCGATGTTACTGATGGAAAACATCG
TGTGGCGCGCCACGATACTTGTGTTAATTAAACCAAACCAGTCTGTGCCAAGTGGATTGCTTATGCATCG
AGTGGCGAGCCCACTGACCTCTGGGCCCCTTTTTTGAACTATAAAAAGCGGCCAAGTCTGATTTCGGTCT
CACAATCATCAACATCGACTTCTCTTTTCGCCTCGATCAACCTAAACAACGGTCACTCAGCCATGAACTG
GACAATGGAATATTTCGCCTTGCCTTGGATCTTTGGCCTCTAGACTCAATCAACGTCAGGATAAAGGTGA
GCATAGGTTGCTCACTCACTGTAGCCTTTTTTTCCCTTCTTCTTGGTCCAGATGGTTCCCAAGGCTCTAT
AAAGTGTATCTGTCAGTTCCACTTCCTTACTCCGAAGCGATTCAGAGTTGTAAAGTGCGTCTGACCCCCT
GATTATATCTCAAAGTCCCTTCACAAATTCAGACATGATGCGATAAAGTGCCGGATTGTCATTCGCGTCT
TGTGACTGTATAGAAAGTGCCGGCATCCTCTTTTCTTTTCCTCTTTGGCCGAGCGACTCAGAGTTGTGAA
GCCTGCTGGTATCTGTCTGTTCCCTTGCCCTGATAAAGAATATCGAAGAGCATTTCTTTGATTCACAATA
CGTTGACGAATGGTGTGATGGATCCTAAGCAGCGCCAGCCCTTTGAACTTGTGTCGAAAAAAAAAAAAAA
ACAGCATATGATACGTAAAGGGAAGAAAAGGATGGAGCTGACTGTTTTGACAGGCATAATTTTGAGCGTG
CTTCATTGGCCGGTTTATCTGTATTAACACGGAAGAGATGTAGAAACTAGCTTCCTGGTTTCAGAGACAA
GGAGCCATGAAGATCCTGAGGATTCAACGGCGTTGCTGAGGGTGGGAAGGATGGTATTGTTGTCTGTAGA
TAGATTAATGGGCATATAATGTCAAAAAAGATGATTGACACGATGTCTGTCTCGAATTCGCAGTGTGCTA
AAATTGTATCACTTCTCTAATATGTATATATACACCCTCTAAGGAAAATTAACCCCTTACCGCCTTCACT
CAGAAGAACTCGTCAAGAAGGCGATAGAAGGCGATGCGCTGCGAATCGGGAGCGGCGATACCGTAAAGCA
CGAGGAAGCGGTCAGCCCATTCGCCGCCAAGCTCTTCAGCAATATCACGGGTAGCCAACGCTATGTCCTG
ATAGCGGTCCGCCACACCCAGCCGGCCACAGTCGATGAATCCAGAAAAGCGGCCATTTTCCACCATGATA
TTCGGCAAGCAGGCATCGCCATGGGTCACGACGAGATCCTCGCCGTCGGGCATGCGCGCCTTGAGCCTGG
CGAACAGTTCGGCTGGCGCGAGCCCCTGATGCTCTTCGTCCAGATCATCCTGATCGACAAGACCGGCTTC
CATCCGAGTACGTGCTCGCTCGATGCGATGTTTCGCTTGGTGGTCGAATGGGCAGGTAGCCGGATCAAGC
GTATGCAGCCGCCGCATTGCATCAGCCATGATGGATACTTTCTCGGCAGGAGCAAGGTGGGATGACAGGA
GATCCTGCCCCGGCACTTCGCCCAATAGCAGCCAGTCCCTTCCCGCTTCAGTGACAACGTCGAGCACAGC
TGCGCAAGGAACGCCCGTCGTGGCCAGCCACGATAGCCGCGCTGCCTCGTCCTGCAGTTCATTCAGGGCA
CCGGACAGGTCGGTCTTGACAAAAAGAACCGGGCGCCCCTGCGCTGACAGCCGGAACACGGCGGCATCAG
AGCAGCCGATTGTCTGTTGTGCCCAGTCATAGCCGAATAGCCTCTCCACCCAAGCGGCCGGAGAACCTGC
GTGCAATCCATCTTGTTCAATCATAGACATGTTGGGCGAGTTTACTAATGGAAAAAGACAATTAGCAAAG
AGGCTGCATATTAGGAGACGCGGTGAAGATTGGGGAGGACAATAGGGTCCGTGCACCAAAAAGTCCTGAC
GGCAGCTCTGTTCAACGCACATCCATCTCTTCCAGCTATGCGTGTGGCACCAGCACGGATGGATTGTTGC
ACCAAAAGGACAAGGCGAGATGGATGCAGGTCGAGGCGATGCGGTGCTATCGGCCCTCGTTGTCGAACGC
CACGTCGTCCTCTCGGCGACCGTCAATCCTGGAAGGAAATGACCAAGCGTGCACCCAGCATCCAGCATCC
AACATCCAGCACCCAGCACCTAGCACCCATGATCCAATGGCCGGCATGCAGATCAGCGTGGGGAGAGCAC
CATCTAGCAGCCCCTGGCAGGCCCAGCATTGTGCTCGGATGTGCGATAGGCGGTGGGTGCGATAAGGTGG
ATTAGTGGAGGATGGAGGACTGAGTGGCGGGCAAGGGAAGGGGGCGGGAAGATGACTCACCTTGGGCAGT
GGGTGGGGGATGCGGTATAGGGGATGTATGTGGATGCTGGCGGAGGATAGAAGCTGTAAGCTGAGCTGGT
GCCAACGGTGACGCTGTGAGAGTGGTCTCGGCGACCCTGACGGCGACTCGGCGTTACCCCGTGTGGCACA
CCGGACGCGCGTCGAGTGACGTTGCTGCTATTGTTGTTACCATCATCCTCTCCTCCGACAACCATACACT
CAGTGCACACCATGCCACTCGAATCCTGCATGCTTATGTGAGTCCTCCCCTTCCCGTGCGCCGCTCTCCA
GCTCACATCCTCGCAGCCATGGACTCAACCCTATCTCGGTCTATTCTTTTGATTTATAAGGGATTTTGCC
GATTTCGGCCTATTGGTTAAAAAAATGAGCTGATTTAACAAAAATTTAACGCGAATTTTAACAAAATATT
AACGCTTACAATTTCCATTCGCCATTCAGGCTGCGCAACTGTTGGGAAGGGCGATCGGTGCGGGCCTCTT
CGCTATTACGCCAGCTGGCGAAAGGGGGATGTGCTGCAAGGCGATTAAGTTGGGTAACGCCAGGGTTTTC
CCAGTCACGACGTTGTAAAACGACGGCCAGTGAGCGCGCGTAATACGACTCACTATAGGGCGAATTGGGT
ACCGGGCCCCCCCTCGAATTTAAATATGCCTCAGTCCTGGGAGGAGCTCGCCGCTGACAAGCGTGCCCGT
CTCGCTAAGACCATCCCTGACGAGTGGAAGGTCCAGACCCTCCCTGCCGAGGACTCCGTTATTGACTTCC
CTAAGAAGTCTGGCATCCTTTCTGAGGCCGAGCTCAAGATCACTGAGGCCTCCGCTGCTGACCTTGTCTC
CAAGCTCGCCGCCGGTGAGTTGACCTCTGTCGAGGTTACCCTTGCTTTCTGTAAGCGAGCTGCTATCGCC
CAGCAGTTGACTAACTGCGCCCACGAGTTCTTCCCTGACGCCGCTCTCGCCCAGGCTAGGGAGCTCGACG
AGTACTACGCTAAGCACAAGAGGCCCGTTGGTCCTCTCCACGGCCTCCCCATCTCTCTCAAGGACCAGCT
TCGAGTCAAGGGCTACGAGACTTCTATGGGCTACATCTCTTGGCTTAACAAGTACGACGAGGGCGACTCT
GTTCTCACTACCATGCTCCGTAAGGCCGGTGCCGTCTTCTACGTCAAGACCTCTGTCCCCCAGACCCTCA
TGGTCTGCGAGACTGTCAACAACATCATCGGCCGTACCGTCAACCCTCGTAACAAGAACTGGTCTTGCGG
CGGCTCCTCTGGTGGTGAGGGTGCCATCGTTGGCATTCGTGGTGGCGTCATCGGTGTTGGTACCGACATT
GGTGGCTCTATTCGAGTCCCCGCCGCCTTCAACTTCCTCTACGGTCTTAGGCCCTCCCACGGCCGACTCC
CCTACGCTAAGATGGCCAACTCCATGGAGGGTCAGGAGACCGTCCACTCCGTTGTCGGCCCCATTACCCA
CTCTGTTGAGGACCTCCGTCTCTTCACCAAGTCCGTCCTCGGTCAGGAGCCTTGGAAGTACGACTCCAAG
GTCATCCCCATGCCCTGGCGTCAGTCCGAGTCTGACATTATTGCCTCCAAGATCAAGAACGGCGGCCTCA
ACATCGGCTACTACAACTTCGACGGCAACGTCCTTCCTCACCCTCCTATCCTCCGTGGCGTCGAGACCAC
CGTCGCCGCTCTCGCCAAGGCCGGTCACACCGTCACCCCCTGGACCCCTTACAAGCACGACTTCGGCCAC
GACCTCATCTCCCACATCTACGCCGCTGACGGCTCCGCCGACGTTATGCGTGACATCTCCGCTTCCGGCG
AGCCCGCCATTCCTAACATCAAGGACCTTCTCAACCCCAACATCAAGGCTGTTAACATGAACGAGCTCTG
GGACACCCACCTCCAGAAGTGGAACTACCAGATGGAGTACCTTGAGAAGTGGCGAGAGGCTGAGGAGAAG
GCCGGCAAGGAGGTGAGTAGATCACAATTTGTAACAGGTTGGATGATAAGTCCCCGGTCTAACATGTAGC
GACGACACTGAAGCTCACTTCTTGTAGCTCGACGCCATCATCGCCCCCATTACCCCTACCGCTGCCGTTC
GACACGACCAGTTCCGATACTACGGCTACGCCTCTGTCATCAACCTCCTCGACTTCACCTCCGTCGTTGT
TCCCGTTACCTTCGCCGACAAGAACATCGACAAGAAGAACGAGTCCTTCAAGGCCGTTTCCGAGCTTGAC
GCCCTCGTCCAGGAGGAGTACGACCCCGAGGCCTACCACGGCGCTCCCGTTGCTGTCCAGGTTATCGGTC
GAAGGCTCTCCGAGGAGAGGACCTTGGCCATTGCTGAGGAGGTCGGCAAGTTGCTCGGTAACGTCGTCAC
TCCTGGTTCTGGCGGTGGTGGCTCCGGCATGGTCTCTAAGGGCGAGGAGCTCATCAAGGAGAACATGCGT
ATGAAGGTCGTCATGGAGGGTTCTGTCAACGGCCACCAGTTCAAGTGCACTGGTGAGGGTGAGGGCAGGC
CCTACGAGGGTGTCCAGACCATGAGGATCAAGGTCATCGAGGGTGGTCCCCTCCCTTTCGCCTTCGACAT
TCTTGCCACTTCTTTCATGTACGGCTCCCGTACCTTCATCAAGTACCCCGCCGACATCCCTGACTTCTTC
AAGCAGTCCTTCCCTGAGGGTTTCACTTGGGAGAGGGTTACCAGGTACGAGGACGGTGGTGTCGTCACCG
TCACCCAGGACACCTCCCTTGAGGACGGCGAGCTCGTCTACAACGTCAAGGTCAGGGGCGTTAACTTCCC
CTCCAACGGTCCCGTCATGCAGAAGAAGACCAAGGGTTGGGAGCCTAACACTGAGATGATGTACCCTGCT
GACGGTGGTCTCAGGGGTTACACTGACATCGCTCTCAAGGTTGACGGTGGTGGCCACCTCCACTGCAACT
TCGTCACTACTTACAGGTCTAAGAAGACCGTCGGCAACATCAAGATGCCCGGTGTCCACGCCGTTGACCA
CCGTCTCGAGAGGATCGAGGAGTCCGACAACGAGACCTACGTTGTCCAGAGGGAGGTCGCTGTTGCCAAG
TACTCCAACCTTGGTGGTGGCATGGACGAGCTCTACAAGTAGAAGGTTGAGCGCGTAATAGTGGGTTGGT
CTTGTCTCTATCCATTCATCTGTGAGACATACTGATTTCAACTTTTTCATCAGATAATAAGGATGGTGTG
AGATAAGCAAGGCTGGGTTATGAGGTTTGGGACTAGATGGTGTTTCGCGTCTAAAGGTGAGTCTTCGTTG
GTTCAATCACATTGATCTGATCGCTGATCAATTGTCAGCCTCTGAATGTGCTCTTGAAGAAAATGGTTGT
CTGTAAGAATCCAGAACCAAAAACGGTCATTTCAAGTATGTATCCTCCGTGAAGTTCCTTTAGCTCTTGC
TAATATTGGACTTTAGCGTGCTTTAGCCAAAGACAGGGTCGCGAGGTTAAGAGGATGGGCCAGGAAAAAT
CTAAGTTAGATTTGTCACACAAAGAAAAAGATTGTCTCAGTTTTGGTTTTGTTTGGTTTGATTTATGCAT
AGGAAATATTTATGATCGAAATCACTCATTTCCTGCTTCGTAAATATCATCTACTATATGCTTCGTAAAT
GTCCATCTCCTACATATTGTGGATATGATAAATGCAATCCTCTCGTCTACACTCTCGGCTTATGCCTTTG
TCTTCTTTGCGCTCCTTTTAGCCTTCTTTTTATTCCTAGTCTTCAAGCCCATCGGTGGAGCTCCAGCTTT
TGTTCCCTTTAGTGAGGGTTAATTGCGCGCTTGGCGTAATCATGGTCATAGCTGTTTCCTGTGTGAAATT
GTTATCCGCTCACAATTCCACACAACATACGAGCCGGAAGCATAAAGTGTAAAGCCTGGGGTGCCTAATG
AGTGAGCTAACTCACATTAATTGCGTTGCGCTCACTGCCCGCTTTCCAGTCGGGAAACCTGTCGTGCCAG
CTGCATTAATGAATCGGCCAACGCGCGGGGAGAGGCGGTTTGCGTATTGGGCGCTCTTCCGCTTCCTCGC
TCACTGACTCGCTGCGCTCGGTCGTTCGGCTGCGGCGAGCGGTATCAGCTCACTCAAAGGCGGTAATACG
GTTATCCACAGAATCAGGGGATAACGCAGGAAAGAACATGTGAGCAAAAGGCCAGCAAAAGGCCAGGAAC
CGTAAAAAGGCCGCGTTGCTGGCGTTTTTCCATAGGCTCCGCCCCCCTGACGAGCATCACAAAAATCGAC
GCTCAAGTCAGAGGTGGCGAAACCCGACAGGACTATAAAGATACCAGGCGTTTCCCCCTGGAAGCTCCCT
CGTGCGCTCTCCTGTTCCGACCCTGCCGCTTACCGGATACCTGTCCGCCTTTCTCCCTTCGGGAAGCGTG
GCGCTTTCTCATAGCTCACGCTGTAGGTATCTCAGTTCGGTGTAGGTCGTTCGCTCCAAGCTGGGCTGTG
TGCACGAACCCCCCGTTCAGCCCGACCGCTGCGCCTTATCCGGTAACTATCGTCTTGAGTCCAACCCGGT
AAGACACGACTTATCGCCACTGGCAGCAGCCACTGGTAACAGGATTAGCAGAGCGAGGTATGTAGGCGGT
GCTACAGAGTTCTTGAAGTGGTGGCCTAACTACGGCTACACTAGAAGAACAGTATTTGGTATCTGCGCTC
TGCTGAAGCCAGTTACCTTCGGAAAAAGAGTTGGTAGCTCTTGATCCGGCAAACAAACCACCGCTGGTAG
CGGTGGTTTTTTTGTTTGCAAGCAGCAGATTACGCGCAGAAAAAAAGGATCTCAAGAAGATCCTTTGATC
TTTTCTACGGGGTCTGACGCTCAGTGGAACGAAAACTCACGTTAAGGGATTTTGGTCATGAGATTATCAA
AAAGGATCTTCACCTAGATCCTTTTAAATTAAAAATGAAGTTTTAAATCAATCTAAAGTATATATGAGTA
AACTTGGTCTGACAGTTACCAATGCTTAATCAGTGAGGCACCTATCTCAGCGATCTGTCTATTTCGTTCA
TCCATAGTTGCCTGACTCCCCGTCGTGTAGATAACTACGATACGGGAGGGCTTACCATCTGGCCCCAGTG
CTGCAATGATACCGCGAGACCCACGCTCACCGGCTCCAGATTTATCAGCAATAAACCAGCCAGCCGGAAG
GGCCGAGCGCAGAAGTGGTCCTGCAACTTTATCCGCCTCCATCCAGTCTATTAATTGTTGCCGGGAAGCT
AGAGTAAGTAGTTCGCCAGTTAATAGTTTGCGCAACGTTGTTGCCATTGCTACAGGCATCGTGGTGTCAC
GCTCGTCGTTTGGTATGGCTTCATTCAGCTCCGGTTCCCAACGATCAAGGCGAGTTACATGATCCCCCAT
GTTGTGCAAAAAAGCGGTTAGCTCCTTCGGTCCTCCGATCGTTGTCAGAAGTAAGTTGGCCGCAGTGTTA
TCACTCATGGTTATGGCAGCACTGCATAATTCTCTTACTGTCATGCCATCCGTAAGATGCTTTTCTGTGA
CTGGTGAGTACTCAACCAAGTCATTCTGAGAATAGTGTATGCGGCGACCGAGTTGCTCTTGCCCGGCGTC
AATACGGGATAATACCGCGCCACATAGCAGAACTTTAAAAGTGCTCATCATTGGAAAACGTTCTTCGGGG
CGAAAACTCTCAAGGATCTTACCGCTGTTGAGATCCAGTTCGATGTAACCCACTCGTGCACCCAACTGAT
CTTCAGCATCTTTTACTTTCACCAGCGTTTCTGGGTGAGCAAAAACAGGAAGGCAAAATGCCGCAAAAAA
GGGAATAAGGGCGACACGGAAATGTTGAATACTCATACTCTTCCTTTTTCAATATTATTGAAGCATTTAT
CAGGGTTATTGTCTCATGAGCGGATACATATTTGAATGTATTTAGAAAAATAAACAAATAGGGGTTCCGC
GCACATTTCCCCGAAAAGTGCCACCTGA
Features (pLannotate 1.2.2; 17 found; start..end, strand, type, name):
   1823..2614    -  CDS            neo: KKA2_KLEPN - Also known as kan, nptII. Experimental evidence at protein level: Swiss-Prot protein existence level 1. Resistance to kanamycin, neomycin, paromomycin, ribostamycin, butirosin and gentamicin B. From Klebsiella pneumoniae.
   3453..3584    +  rep_origin     M13 ori (fragment): M13 bacteriophage origin of replication; arrow indicates direction of (+) strand synthesis
   3588..3743    -  CDS            lacZα (fragment): LacZα fragment of β-galactosidase; lacZ fragment
   3751..3769    +  promoter       T7 promoter: promoter for bacteriophage T7 RNA polymerase
   3778..3797    -  misc_feature   MCS (fragment): pBluescript multiple cloning site
   3806..5122    +  CDS            amdS (fragment): AMDS_EMENI - Experimental evidence at transcript level: Swiss-Prot protein existence level 2. Allows acetamide to be used as a sole carbon or nitrogen source. From Emericella nidulans (strain FGSC A4 / ATCC 38163 / CBS 112.46 / NRRL 194 / M139) (Aspergillus nidulans).
   5208..5534    +  CDS            amdS (fragment): AMDS_EMENI - Experimental evidence at transcript level: Swiss-Prot protein existence level 2. Allows acetamide to be used as a sole carbon or nitrogen source. From Emericella nidulans (strain FGSC A4 / ATCC 38163 / CBS 112.46 / NRRL 194 / M139) (Aspergillus nidulans).
   5559..6269    +  CDS            mRuby3: mRuby3 is a basic (constitutively fluorescent) red fluorescent protein published in 2016, derived from Entacmaea quadricolor. It has low acid sensitivity.
   6936..6954    -  promoter       T3 promoter: promoter for bacteriophage T3 RNA polymerase
   6999..7015    -  protein_bind   lac operator: The lac repressor binds to the lac operator to inhibit transcription in E. coli. This inhibition can be relieved by adding lactose or isopropyl-β-D-thiogalactopyranoside (IPTG). lac repressor encoded by lacI
   7023..7053    -  promoter       lac promoter: promoter for the E. coli lac operon
   7068..7089    -  protein_bind   CAP binding site: CAP binding activates transcription in the presence of cAMP. E. coli catabolite activator protein
   7102..7194    -  CDS            lacI (fragment): lac repressor; lacI; The lac repressor binds to the lac operator to inhibit transcription in E. coli. This inhibition can be relieved by adding lactose or isopropyl-β-D-thiogalactopyranoside (IPTG).
   7377..7965    -  rep_origin     ori: high-copy-number ColE1/pMB1/pBR322/pUC origin of replication
   8136..8996    -  CDS            AmpR: β-lactamase; bla; confers resistance to ampicillin, carbenicillin, and related antibiotics
   8997..9101    -  promoter       AmpR promoter: bla
   9128..16      +  rep_origin     f1 ori (fragment) (across the origin): f1 bacteriophage origin of replication; arrow indicates direction of (+) strand synthesis
