[The description below was written by a language model from this plasmid's Addgene catalogue record and pLannotate feature annotations shown in this document.]
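Description:
pLSPR22 is an integrative reporter vector for the yeast Cryptococcus neoformans, built on pSDMA57, a modified pBluescript II SK(-) backbone designed to insert into the genomic "Safe Haven" site by homologous recombination rather than replicate autonomously in the fungus. In E. coli it is maintained as a high-copy plasmid through a ColE1/pUC-type origin and selected with ampicillin via the β-lactamase gene and its promoter. Remnants of the pBluescript architecture are annotated around the cloning region, including f1/M13 origin fragments, lacZα and lacI fragments, the lac promoter/operator and flanking T7 and T3 promoters. The catalogue lists a size of 9112 bp, while the sequenced record is 9128 nt.

The payload is a chimeric open reading frame in which the Aspergillus nidulans acetamidase gene amdS (described by the depositor as amdS2) is fused at its C terminus to the red fluorescent protein mRuby3. The amdS coding sequence is annotated as two fragments separated by a short gap, which may reflect an intron, although the record does not say so. Acetamidase lets cells use acetamide as a sole carbon or nitrogen source, so the fusion pairs a growth phenotype with a fluorescent readout, and amdS is the listed selectable marker. The feature table also detects a neomycin phosphotransferase (neo) coding sequence on the opposite strand. It presumably belongs to the backbone, but the catalogue fields do not describe it or its regulatory elements, and the Safe Haven homology regions are not annotated. The construct deliberately lacks a promoter. A unique SwaI site upstream of the fusion allows a chosen sequence to be dropped in, making the plasmid a base vector for testing promoter activity in C. neoformans.
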