Addgene plasmid #217307: pLSPR22
Purpose: Promoterless (SwaI Cutsite) amdS:mRuby3 fusion reporter
Depositing lab: James Fraser. Depositing organization: University of Queensland. Publication: A Chimeric ORF Fusion Phenotypic Reporter for Cryptococcus neoformans. Phillips-Rose LS, Yu CK, West NP, Fraser JA. J Fungi (Basel). 2024 Aug 12;10(8):567. doi: 10.3390/jof10080567. PubMed 39194893.
Backbone
  Vector backbone: pSDMA57
  Backbone manufacturer: Stratagene
  Total vector size (bp): 9112
  Vector type: Yeast Expression
  Selectable markers: amdS
Growth in bacteria
  Bacterial resistance: Ampicillin, 100 μg/mL
  Growth temperature: 37°C
  Growth strain: NEB Stable
  Copy number: High Copy
Gene/Insert
  Gene/Insert name: Acetamidase (alt name: amdS)
  Species: Aspergillus nidulans
  Insert size (bp): 3108
  Tag / fusion protein: mRuby3 (C terminal on insert)
  Cloning method: Gibson Cloning
  Sequencing primers: 5′ M13F; 3′ M13R
Terms and licenses: Academic/Nonprofit Terms; Industry Terms: Not Available to Industry
Depositor comments: Contains the amdS2 mRuby3 fusion reporter in the multicloning site of pSDMA57 which is a modified pBluescript II -SK backbone vector. The vector is designed integration into the Cryptococcus neoformans genome via homologous recombination with the Safe Haven site. This construct lacks a promoter, instead has a unique 8 bp SwaI endonuclease restriction site to allow for easy 'drop-in' of desired sequence upstream of the fusion reporter.
How to cite: pLSPR22 was a gift from James Fraser (Addgene plasmid # 217307 ; http://n2t.net/addgene:217307 ; RRID:Addgene_217307)
